>Addgene plasmid #64393 | 12x_a1gRNAOp_pCYC1m_yeBFP2 | depositor partial sequence | sequence record 111611 | 12xa1_pCYC1
AAGCTTGATATCGAATTCCTGCAGCCCGGGTACTGTATGTACATACAGTAGGATCCTCGAAAATATTAAT
TACTGTATGTACATACAGTAGGATCCTCGAAAATATTAATTACTGTATGTACATACAGTAGGATCCTCGA
AAATATTAATTACTGTATGTACATACAGTAGGATCCTCGAAAATATTAATTACTGTATGTACATACAGTA
GGATCCTCGAAAATATTAATTACTGTATGTACATACAGTAGGATCCTACTGTATGTACATACAGTAATTA
ATATTTTCGAGGATCCTACTGTATGTACATACAGTAATTAATATTTTCGAGGATCCTACTGTATGTACAT
ACAGTAATTAATATTTTCGAGGATCCTACTGTATGTACATACAGTAATTAATATTTTCGAGGATCCTACT
GTATGTACATACAGTAATTAATATTTTCGAGGATCCTACTGTATGTACATACAGTAATTAATATTTTCGA
GGATCCTATGGCATGCATGTGCTCTGTATGTATATAAAACTCTTGTTTTCTTCTTTTCTCTAAATATTCT
TTCCTTATACATTAGGACCTTTGCAGCATAAATTACTATACTTCTATAGACACACAAACACAAATACACA
CACTAATCTAGATAAAAAATGGTTTCCAAG
