>Addgene plasmid #64393 | 12x_a1gRNAOp_pCYC1m_yeBFP2 | addgene partial sequence | sequence record 111612 | M13-F20 5'-TGTAAAACGACGGCCAGT-3'
GAATTGGGTCCGGGCCCCCCCTCGAGGTCGACGGTATCGATAAGCTTGATATCGAATTCCTGCAGCCCGG
GTACTGTATGTACATACAGTAGGATCCTCGAAAATATTAATTACTGTATGTACATACAGTAGGATCCTCG
AAAATATTAATTACTGTATGTACATACAGTAGGATCCTCGAAAATATTAATTACTGTATGTACATACAGT
AGGATCCTCGAAAATATTAATTACTGTATGTACATACAGTAGGATCCTCGAAAATATTAATTACTGTATG
TACATACAGTAGGATCCT
