>Addgene plasmid #64393 | 12x_a1gRNAOp_pCYC1m_yeBFP2 | addgene partial sequence | sequence record 111619 | M13-Rev 5'-CAGGAAACAGCTATGACC-3'
AAAGCTGGAGCTCCACCGCGGTGGCGGCCGGATCTTCGAGCGTCCCAAAACCTTCTCAAGCAAGGTTTTC
AGTATAATGTTACATGCGTACACGCGTCTGTACAGAAAAAAAAGAAAAATTTGAAATATAAATAACGTTC
TTAATACTAACATAACTATAAAAAAATAAATAGGGACCTAGACTTCAGGTTGTCTAACTCCTTCCTTTTC
GGTTAGAGCGGATCTTAGCTAGCCGCGGTACCAAGCTTACTCGAGTTACTTGTACAATTCGTCCATACCC
AAAGTGATACCAGCAGCAGTACGAAATTCTAACAAGACCATGTGATCTCTCTTTTCATTTGGGTCCTTAG
ACAAGACAGATTGGGTAGACAAGTAATGAGAATCTGGTAATAAGACTGGACCGTCACCAATTGGAGTGTT
TTGTTGGTAGTGGTCAGCTAATTGGACAGAACCGTCTTCAACGTTGTGTCTGATTTTAAAGTTGACCTTA
ATACCGTTCTTTTGCTTAACAGCCATAATGTAAATATTATGGGAGTTGAAATTGTATTCTAACTTGTGAC
CCAAAATGTTACCATCTTCCTTGAAATCAACACCCTTCAATTCGATTCTATTGACTAAAGTATCACCTTC
GAACTTGACTTCGGCTCTAGTTTTGTAAGTACCATCGTCCTTGAAGAAGATAGTTCTTTCTTGAACGTAA
CCTTCTGGCATGGCGGATTTAAAGAAATCATGTTGCTTCATGTGATCTGGGTAACGGGCGAAACATTGAA
CACC
