[The description below was written by a language model from this plasmid's Addgene catalogue record.]
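Description:
12x_a1gRNAOp_pCYC1m_yeBFP2 is a yeast expression reporter plasmid built on the pRS406 backbone, with a recorded total size of about 5.5 kb (roughly 4.5 kb of backbone plus a 1 kb insert assembled by Gibson cloning). pRS406 belongs to the pRS400 series of yeast integrating vectors, which lack a yeast replication origin and are normally maintained by integration into the genome. The URA3 marker allows selection of transformants in uracil-auxotrophic Saccharomyces cerevisiae strains. In E. coli the plasmid is propagated at high copy number under ampicillin selection.

The payload is a synthetic, CRISPR-responsive reporter cassette. Twelve tandem copies of an "a1" guide RNA operator site sit upstream of a minimal version of the yeast CYC1 promoter, which drives a yeast-enhanced blue fluorescent protein (yeBFP2). A minimal promoter is generally expected to give low basal expression, so the output of such a cassette depends largely on factors recruited to the upstream operators. Here the repeated sites serve as binding targets for a Cas9-based transcription factor programmed with the matching a1 guide RNA, and the multimerised array allows several such complexes to bind next to the promoter.

The associated work concerns tunable, multifunctional eukaryotic transcription factors based on CRISPR/Cas. In that context the construct serves as a fluorescent readout for measuring guide-directed regulation of a synthetic promoter in budding yeast. The name suggests it may be one of a set differing in operator number, though the record does not state this. No feature table is provided, so the terminator and the exact operator spacing are not documented.
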