Addgene plasmid #64393: 12x_a1gRNAOp_pCYC1m_yeBFP2
Purpose: encodes twelve a1 operator sites upstream of minimal pCYC1 promoter driving yeast enhanced BFP
Depositing lab: Timothy Lu. Depositing organization: Massachusetts Institute of Technology. Publication: Tunable and Multifunctional Eukaryotic Transcription Factors Based on CRISPR/Cas. Farzadfard F, Perli SD, Lu TK. ACS Synth Biol. 2013 Sep 11. 10.1021/sb400081r PubMed 23977949.
Backbone
  Vector backbone: pRS406
  Backbone size w/o insert (bp): 4500
  Total vector size (bp): 5500
  Vector type: Yeast Expression
  Selectable markers: URA3
Growth in bacteria
  Bacterial resistance: Ampicillin, 100 μg/mL
  Growth temperature: 37°C
  Growth strain: DH5alpha
  Copy number: High Copy
Gene/Insert
  Gene/Insert name: yeast enhanced BFP2
  Species: S. cerevisiae (budding yeast)
  Insert size (bp): 1000
  Promoter: pCYC1
  Cloning method: Gibson Cloning
  Sequencing primers: 5′ CTTTTCTCTAAATATTCTTTCCTTATACATTAGG; 3′ GGGACCTAGACTTCAGGTTGTCTAACTC
Terms and licenses: Academic/Nonprofit Terms; Industry Terms: Not Available to Industry
How to cite: 12x_a1gRNAOp_pCYC1m_yeBFP2 was a gift from Timothy Lu (Addgene plasmid # 64393 ; http://n2t.net/addgene:64393 ; RRID:Addgene_64393)
